>Addgene plasmid #244867 | pLentiCRISPR V2 sgYME1L1 sg1 | addgene full sequence | sequence record 491933 | Addgene NGS Result
GGGTTGGGAGGTGGGTCTGAAACGATAATGGTGAATATCCCTGCCTAACTCTATTCACTATAGAAAGTAC
AGCAAAAACTATTCTTAAACCTACCAAGCCTCCTACTATCATTATGAATAATTTTATATACCACAGCCAA
TTTGTTATGTTAAACCAATTCCACAAACTTGCCCATTTATCTAATTCCAATAATTCTTGTTCATTCTTTT
CTTGCTGGTTTTGCGATTCTTCAATTAAGGAGTGTATTAAGCTTGTGTAATTGTTAATTTCTCTGTCCCA
CTCCATCCAGGTCGTGTGATTCCAAATCTGTTCCAGAGATTTATTACTCCAACTAGCATTCCAAGGCACA
GCAGTGGTGCAAATGAGTTTTCCAGAGCAACCCCAAATCCCCAGGAGCTGTTGATCCTTTAGGTATCTTT
CCACAGCCAGGATTCTTGCCTGGAGCTGCTTGATGCCCCAGACTGTGAGTTGCAACAGATGCTGTTGCGC
CTCAATAGCCCTCAGCAAATTGTTCTGCTGCTGCACTATACCAGACAATAATTGTCTGGCCTGTACCGTC
AGCGTCATTGACGCTGCGCCCATAGTGCTTCCTGCTGCTCCCAAGAACCCAAGGAACAAAGCTCCTATTC
CCACTGCTCTTTTTTCTCTCTGCACCACTCTTCTCTTTGCCTTGGTGGGTGCTACTCCTAATGGTTCAAT
TTTTACTACTTTATATTTATATAATTCACTTCTCCAATTGTCCCTCATATCTCCTCCTCCAGGTCTGAAG
ATCAGCGGCCGCTTGCTGTGCGGTGGTCTTACTTTTGTTTTGCTCTTCCTCTATCTTGTCTAAAGCTTCC
TTGGTGTCTTTTATCTCTATCCTTTGATGCACACAATAGAGGGTTGCTACTGTATTATATAATGATCTAA
GTTCTTCTGATCCTGTCTGAAGGGATGGTTGTAGCTGTCCCAGTATTTGTCTACAGCCTTCTGATGTTTC
TAACAGGCCAGGATTAACTGCGAATCGTTCTAGCTCCCTGCTTGCCCATACTATATGTTTTAATTTATAT
TTTTTCTTTCCCCCTGGCCTTAACCGAATTTTTTCCCATCGCGATCTAATTCTCCCCCGCTTAATACTGA
CGCTCTCGCACCCATCTCTCTCCTTCTAGCCTCCGCTAGTCAAAATTTTTGGCGTACTCACCAGTCGCCG
CCCCTCGCCTCTTGCCGTGCGCGCTTCAGCAAGCCGAGTCCTGCGTCGAGAGAGCTCCTCTGGTTTCCCT
TTCGCTTTCAAGTCCCTGTTCGGGCGCCACTGCTAGAGATTTTCCACACTGACTAAAAGGGTCTGAGGGA
TCTCTAGTTACCAGAGTCACACAACAGACGGGCACACACTACTTGAAGCACTCAAGGCAAGCTTTATTGA
GGCTTAAGCAGTGGGTTCCCTAGTTAGCCAGAGAGCTCCCAGGCTCAGATCTGGTCTAACCAGAGAGACC
CAGTACAGGCAAAACGCGCTGCTTATATAGACCTCCCACCGTACACGCCTACCGCCCATTTGCGTCAATG
GGGCGGAGTTGTTACGACATTTTGGAAAGTCCCGTTGATTTTGGTGCCAAAACAAACTCCCATTGACGTC
AATGGGGTGGAGACTTGGAAATCCCCGTGAGTCAAACCGCTATCCACGCCCATTGATGTACTGCCAAAAC
CGCATCACCATGGTAATAGCGATGACTAATACGTAGATGTACTGCCAAGTAGGAAAGTCCCATAAGGTCA
TGTACTGGGCATAATGCCAGGCGGGCCATTTACCGTCATTGACGTCAATAGGGGGCGTACTTGGCATATG
ATACACTTGATGTACTGCCAAGTGGGCAGTTTACCGTAAATACTCCACCCATTGACGTCAATGGAAAGTC
CCTATTGGCGTTACTATGGGAACATACGTCATTATTGACGTCAATGGGCGGGGGTCGTTGGGCGGTCAGC
CAGGCGGGCCATTTACCGTAAGTTATGTAACGCGGAACTCCATATATGGGCTATGAACTAATGACCCCGT
AATTGATTACTATTAATAACTAGTCAATAATCAATGTCAACGCGTATATCTGGCCCGTACATCGCGAAGC
AGCGCAAAACGCCTAACCCTAAGCAGATTCTTCATGCAATTGTCGGTCAAGCCTTGCCTTGTTGTAGCTT
AAATTTTGCTCGCGCACTACTCAGCGACCTCCAACACACAAGCAGGGAGCAGATACTGGCTTAACTATGC
GGCATCAGAGCAGATTGTACTGAGAGTGCACCATAGGGGATCGGGAGATCTCCCGATCCGTCGACGTCAG
GTGGCACTTTTCGGGGAAATGTGCGCGGAACCCCTATTTGTTTATTTTTCTAAATACATTCAAATATGTA
TCCGCTCATGAGACAATAACCCTGATAAATGCTTCAATAATATTGAAAAAGGAAGAGTATGAGTATTCAA
CATTTCCGTGTCGCCCTTATTCCCTTTTTTGCGGCATTTTGCCTTCCTGTTTTTGCTCACCCAGAAACGC
TGGTGAAAGTAAAAGATGCTGAAGATCAGTTGGGTGCACGAGTGGGTTACATCGAACTGGATCTCAACAG
CGGTAAGATCCTTGAGAGTTTTCGCCCCGAAGAACGTTTTCCAATGATGAGCACTTTTAAAGTTCTGCTA
TGTGGCGCGGTATTATCCCGTATTGACGCCGGGCAAGAGCAACTCGGTCGCCGCATACACTATTCTCAGA
ATGACTTGGTTGAGTACTCACCAGTCACAGAAAAGCATCTTACGGATGGCATGACAGTAAGAGAATTATG
CAGTGCTGCCATAACCATGAGTGATAACACTGCGGCCAACTTACTTCTGACAACGATCGGAGGACCGAAG
GAGCTAACCGCTTTTTTGCACAACATGGGGGATCATGTAACTCGCCTTGATCGTTGGGAACCGGAGCTGA
ATGAAGCCATACCAAACGACGAGCGTGACACCACGATGCCTGTAGCAATGGCAACAACGTTGCGCAAACT
ATTAACTGGCGAACTACTTACTCTAGCTTCCCGGCAACAATTAATAGACTGGATGGAGGCGGATAAAGTT
GCAGGACCACTTCTGCGCTCGGCCCTTCCGGCTGGCTGGTTTATTGCTGATAAATCTGGAGCCGGTGAGC
GTGGGTCTCGCGGTATCATTGCAGCACTGGGGCCAGATGGTAAGCCCTCCCGTATCGTAGTTATCTACAC
GACGGGGAGTCAGGCAACTATGGATGAACGAAATAGACAGATCGCTGAGATAGGTGCCTCACTGATTAAG
CATTGGTAACTGTCAGACCAAGTTTACTCATATATACTTTAGATTGATTTAAAACTTCATTTTTAATTTA
AAAGGATCTAGGTGAAGATCCTTTTTGATAATCTCATGACCAAAATCCCTTAACGTGAGTTTTCGTTCCA
CTGAGCGTCAGACCCCGTAGAAAAGATCAAAGGATCTTCTTGAGATCCTTTTTTTCTGCGCGTAATCTGC
TGCTTGCAAACAAAAAAACCACCGCTACCAGCGGTGGTTTGTTTGCCGGATCAAGAGCTACCAACTCTTT
TTCCGAAGGTAACTGGCTTCAGCAGAGCGCAGATACCAAATACTGTTCTTCTAGTGTAGCCGTAGTTAGG
CCACCACTTCAAGAACTCTGTAGCACCGCCTACATACCTCGCTCTGCTAATCCTGTTACCAGTGGCTGCT
GCCAGTGGCGATAAGTCGTGTCTTACCGGGTTGGACTCAAGACGATAGTTACCGGATAAGGCGCAGCGGT
CGGGCTGAACGGGGGGTTCGTGCACACAGCCCAGCTTGGAGCGAACGACCTACACCGAACTGAGATACCT
ACAGCGTGAGCTATGAGAAAGCGCCACGCTTCCCGAAGGGAGAAAGGCGGACAGGTATCCGGTAAGCGGC
AGGGTCGGAACAGGAGAGCGCACGAGGGAGCTTCCAGGGGGAAACGCCTGGTATCTTTATAGTCCTGTCG
GGTTTCGCCACCTCTGACTTGAGCGTCGATTTTTGTGATGCTCGTCAGGGGGGCGGAGCCTATGGAAAAA
CGCCAGCAACGCGGCCTTTTTACGGTTCCTGGCCTTTTGCTGGCCTTTTGCTCACATGTTCTTTCCTGCG
TTATCCCCTGATTCTGTGGATAACCGTATTACCGCCTTTGAGTGAGCTGATACCGCTCGCCGCAGCCGAA
CGACCGAGCGCAGCGAGTCAGTGAGCGAGGAAGCGGAAGAGCGCCCAATACGCAAACCGCCTCTCCCCGC
GCGTTGGCCGATTCATTAATGCAGCTGGCACGACAGGTTTCCCGACTGGAAAGCGGGCAGTGAGCGCAAC
GCAATTAATGTGAGTTAGCTCACTCATTAGGCACCCCAGGCTTTACACTTTATGCTTCCGGCTCGTATGT
TGTGTGGAATTGTGAGCGGATAACAATTTCACACAGGAAACAGCTATGACCATGATTACGCCAAGCTCTA
GCTAGAGGTCGACGGTATACAGACATGATAAGATACATTGATGAGTTTGGACAAACCACAACTAGAATGC
AGTGAAAAAAATGCTTTATTTGTGAAATTTGTGATGCTATTGCTTTATTTGTAACCATTATAAGCTGCAA
TAAACAAGTTGGGGTGGGCGAAGAACTCCAGCATGAGATCCCCGCGCTGGAGGATCATCCAGCCGGCGTC
CCGGAAAACGATTCCGAAGCCCAACCTTTCATAGAAGGCGGCGGTGGAATCGAAATCTCGTAGCACGTGT
CAGTCCTGCTCCTCGGCCACGAAGTGCACGCAGTTGCCGGCCGGGTCGCGCAGGGCGAACTCCCGCCCCC
ACGGCTGCTCGCCGATCTCGGTCATGGCCGGCCCGGAGGCGTCCCGGAAGTTCGTGGACACGACCTCCGA
CCACTCGGCGTACAGCTCGTCCAGGCCGCGCACCCACACCCAGGCCAGGGTGTTGTCCGGCACCACCTGG
TCCTGGACCGCGCTGATGAACAGGGTCACGTCGTCCCGGACCACACCGGCGAAGTCGTCCTCCACGAAGT
CCCGGGAGAACCCGAGCCGGTCGGTCCAGAACTCGACCGCTCCGGCGACGTCGCGCGCGGTGAGCACCGG
AACGGCACTGGTCAACTTGGCCATGGTTTAGTTCCTCACCTTGTCGTATTATACTATGCCGATATACTAT
GCCGATGATTAATTGTCAACACGTGCTGATCAGATCCGAAAATGGATATACAAGCTCCCGGGAGCTTTTT
GCAAAAGCCTAGGCCTCCAAAAAAGCCTCCTCACTACTTCTGGAATAGCTCAGAGGCAGAGGCGGCCTCG
GCCTCTGCATAAATAAAAAAAATTAGTCAGCCATGGGGCGGAGAATGGGCGGAACTGGGCGGAGTTAGGG
GCGGGATGGGCGGAGTTAGGGGCGGGACTATGGTTGCTGACTAATTGAGATGCATGCTTTGCATACTTCT
GCCTGCTGGGGAGCCTGGGGACTTTCCACACCTGGTTGCTGACTAATTGAGATGCATGCTTTGCATACTT
CTGCCTGCTGGGGAGCCTGGGGACTTTCCACACCCTAACTGACACACATTCCACAGAATTAATTCGCGTT
AAATTTTTGTTAAATCAGCTCATTTTTTAACCAATAGGCCGAAATCGGCAAAATCCCTTATAAATCAAAA
GAATAGACCGAGATAGGGT
[37 nt withheld, positions 5690-5726]
AAAGAACGTGGACTCCAACGTCAAAGG
[49 nt withheld, positions 5754-5802]
T
[91 nt withheld, positions 5804-5894]
G
[124 nt withheld, positions 5896-6019]
GGGGATACCCCCTAGAGCCCCAGCTGGTTCTTTCCGCCTCAGAAGCCATAGAGCCCACCGCATCCCCAGC
ATGCCTGCTATTGTCTTCCCAATCCTCCCCCTTGCTGTCCTGCCCCACCCCACCCCCCAGAATAGAATGA
CACCTACTCAGACAATGCGATGCAATTTCCTCATTTTATTAGGAAAGGACAGTGGGAGTGGCACCTTCCA
GGGTCAAGGAAGGCACGGGGGAGGGGCAAACAACAGATGGCTGGCAACTAGAAGGCACAGTCGAGGCTGA
TCAGCGGGTTTAAACGGGCCCTGCTAGAGATTTTCCACACTGACTAAAAGGGTCTGAGGGATCTCTAGTT
ACCAGAGTCACACAACAGACGGGCACACACTACTTGAAGCACTCAAGGCAAGCTTTATTGAGGCTTAAGC
AGTGGGTTCCCTAGTTAGCCAGAGAGCTCCCAGGCTCAGATCTGGTCTAACCAGAGAGACCCAGTACAAG
CAAAAAGCAGATCTTGTCTTCGTTGGGAGTGAATTAGCCCTTCCAGTCCCCCCTTTTCTTTTAAAAAGTG
GCTAAGATCTACAGCTGCCTTGTAAGTCATTGGTCTTAAAGTCGACGCGGGGAGGCGGCCCAAAGGGAGA
TCCGACTCGTCTGAGGGCGAAGGCGAAGACGCGGAAGAGGCCGCAGAGCCGGCAGCAGGCCGCGGGAAGG
AAGGTCCGCTGGATTGAGGGCCGAAGGGACGTAGCAGAAGGACGTCCCGCGCAGAATCCAGGTGGCAACA
CAGGCGAGCAGCCAAGGAAAGGACGATGATTTCCCCGACAACACCACGGAATTGTCAGTGCCCAACAGCC
GAGCCCCTGTCCAGCAGCGGGCAAGGCAGGCGGCGATGAGTTCCGCCGTGGCAATAGGGAGGGGGAAAGC
GAAAGTCCCGGAAAGGAGCTGACAGGTGGTGGCAATGCCCCAACCAGTGGGGGTTGCGTCAGCAAACACA
GTGCACACCACGCCACGTTGCCTGACAACGGGCCACAACTCCTCATAAAGAGACAGCAACCAGGATTTAT
ACAAGGAGGAGAAAATGAAAGCCATACGGGAAGCAATAGCATGATACAAAGGCATTAAAGCAGCGTATCC
ACATAGCGTAAAAGGAGCAACATAGTTAAGAATACCAGTCAATCTTTCACAAATTTTGTAATCCAGAGGT
TGATTGTCGACTTAACGCGTTCAGGCACCGGGCTTGCGGGTCATGCACCAGGTGCGCGGTCCTTCGGGCA
CCTCGACGTCGGCGGTGACGGTGAAGCCGAGCCGCTCGTAGAAGGGGAGGTTGCGGGGCGCGGAGGTCTC
CAGGAAGGCGGGCACCCCGGCGCGCTCGGCCGCCTCCACTCCGGGGAGCACGACGGCGCTGCCCAGACCC
TTGCCCTGGTGGTCGGGCGAGACTCCGACGGTGGCCAGGAACCACGCGGGCTCCTTGGGCCGGTGCGGCG
CCAGGAGGCCTTCCATCTGTTGCTGCGCGGCCAGCCGGGAACCGCTCAACTCGGCCATGCGCGGGCCGAT
CTCGGCGAACACCGCCCCCGCTTCGACGCTCTCCGGCGTGGTCCAGACCGCCACCGCGGCGCCGTCGTCC
GCGACCCACACCTTGCCGATGTCGAGCCCGACGCGCGTGAGGAAGAGTTCTTGCAGCTCGGTGACCCGCT
CGATGTGGCGGTCCGGATCGACGGTGTGGCGCGTGGCGGGGTAGTCGGCGAACGCGGCGGCGAGGGTGCG
TACGGCCCTGGGGACGTCGTCGCGGGTGGCGAGGCGCACCGTGGGCTTGTACTCGGTCGGTCCAGGATTC
TCTTCGACATCTCCGGCTTGTTTCAGCAGAGAGAAGTTTGTTGCGCCGGATCCCTTATCGTCATCGTCTT
TGTAATCTTTCTTCTTCTTAGCCTGTCCAGCCTTCTTTGTGGCGGCAGGTCGCTTGTCGCCTCCCAGCTG
AGACAGGTCGATCCGTGTCTCGTACAGGCCGGTGATGCTCTGGTGGATCAGGGTGGCGTCCAGCACCTCT
TTGGTGCTGGTGTACCTCTTCCGGTCGATGGTGGTGTCAAAGTACTTGAAGGCGGCAGGGGCTCCCAGAT
TGGTCAGGGTAAACAGGTGGATGATATTCTCGGCCTGCTCTCTGATGGGCTTATCCCGGTGCTTGTTGTA
GGCGGACAGCACTTTGTCCAGATTAGCGTCGGCCAGGATCACTCTCTTGGAGAACTCGCTGATCTGCTCG
ATGATCTCGTCCAGGTAGTGCTTGTGCTGTTCCACAAACAGCTGTTTCTGCTCATTATCCTCGGGGGAGC
CCTTCAGCTTCTCATAGTGGCTGGCCAGGTACAGGAAGTTCACATATTTGGAGGGCAGGGCCAGTTCGTT
TCCCTTCTGCAGTTCGCCGGCAGAGGCCAGCATTCTCTTCCGGCCGTTTTCCAGCTCGAACAGGGAGTAC
TTAGGCAGCTTGATGATCAGGTCCTTTTTCACTTCTTTGTAGCCCTTGGCTTCCAGAAAGTCGATGGGAT
TCTTCTCGAAGCTGCTTCTTTCCATGATGGTGATCCCCAGCAGCTCTTTCACACTCTTCAGTTTCTTGGA
CTTGCCCTTTTCCACTTTGGCCACCACCAGCACAGAATAGGCCACGGTGGGGCTGTCGAAGCCGCCGTAC
TTCTTAGGGTCCCAGTCCTTCTTTCTGGCGATCAGCTTATCGCTGTTCCTCTTGGGCAGGATAGACTCTT
TGCTGAAGCCGCCTGTCTGCACCTCGGTCTTTTTCACGATATTCACTTGGGGCATGCTCAGCACTTTCCG
CACGGTGGCAAAATCCCGGCCCTTATCCCACACGATCTCCCCGGTTTCGCCGTTTGTCTCGATCAGAGGC
CGCTTCCGGATCTCGCCGTTGGCCAGGGTAATCTCGGTCTTGAAAAAGTTCATGATGTTGCTGTAGAAGA
AGTACTTGGCGGTAGCCTTGCCGATTTCCTGCTCGCTCTTGGCGATCATCTTCCGCACGTCGTACACCTT
GTAGTCGCCGTACACGAACTCGCTTTCCAGCTTAGGGTACTTTTTGATCAGGGCGGTTCCCACGACGGCG
TTCAGGTAGGCGTCGTGGGCGTGGTGGTAGTTGTTGATCTCGCGCACTTTGTAAAACTGGAAATCCTTCC
GGAAATCGGACACCAGCTTGGACTTCAGGGTGATCACTTTCACTTCCCGGATCAGCTTGTCATTCTCGTC
GTACTTAGTGTTCATCCGGGAGTCCAGGATCTGTGCCACGTGCTTTGTGATCTGCCGGGTTTCCACCAGC
TGTCTCTTGATGAAGCCGGCCTTATCCAGTTCGCTCAGGCCGCCTCTCTCGGCCTTGGTCAGATTGTCGA
ACTTTCTCTGGGTAATCAGCTTGGCGTTCAGCAGCTGCCGCCAGTAGTTCTTCATCTTCTTCACGACCTC
TTCGGAGGGCACGTTGTCGCTCTTGCCCCGGTTCTTGTCGCTTCTGGTCAGCACCTTGTTGTCGATGGAG
TCGTCCTTCAGAAAGCTCTGAGGCACGATATGGTCCACATCGTAGTCGGACAGCCGGTTGATGTCCAGTT
CCTGGTCCACGTACATATCCCGCCCATTCTGCAGGTAGTACAGGTACAGCTTCTCGTTCTGCAGCTGGGT
GTTTTCCACGGGGTGTTCTTTCAGGATCTGGCTGCCCAGCTCTTTGATGCCCTCTTCGATCCGCTTCATT
CTCTCGCGGCTGTTCTTCTGTCCCTTCTGGGTGGTCTGGTTCTCTCTGGCCATTTCGATCACGATGTTCT
CGGGCTTGTGCCGGCCCATCACTTTCACGAGCTCGTCCACCACCTTCACTGTCTGCAGGATGCCCTTCTT
AATGGCGGGGCTGCCGGCCAGATTGGCAATGTGCTCGTGCAGGCTATCGCCCTGGCCGGACACCTGGGCT
TTCTGGATGTCCTCTTTAAAGGTCAGGCTATCGTCGTGGATCAGCTGCATGAAGTTTCTGTTGGCGAAGC
CGTCGGACTTCAGGAAATCCAGGATTGTCTTGCCGGACTGCTTGTCCCGGATGCCGTTGATCAGCTTCCG
GCTCAGCCTGCCCCAGCCGGTGTATCTCCGCCGCTTCAGCTGCTTCATCACTTTGTCGTCGAACAGGTGG
GCATAGGTTTTCAGCCGTTCCTCGATCATCTCTCTGTCCTCAAACAGTGTCAGGGTCAGCACGATATCTT
CCAGAATGTCCTCGTTTTCCTCATTGTCCAGGAAGTCCTTGTCCTTGATAATTTTCAGCAGATCGTGGTA
TGTGCCCAGGGAGGCGTTGAACCGATCTTCCACGCCGGAGATTTCCACGGAGTCGAAGCACTCGATTTTC
TTGAAGTAGTCCTCTTTCAGCTGCTTCACGGTCACTTTCCGGTTGGTCTTGAACAGCAGGTCCACGATGG
CCTTTTTCTGCTCGCCGCTCAGGAAGGCGGGCTTTCTCATTCCCTCGGTCACGTATTTCACTTTGGTCAG
CTCGTTATACACGGTGAAGTACTCGTACAGCAGGCTGTGCTTGGGCAGCACCTTCTCGTTGGGCAGGTTC
TTATCGAAGTTGGTCATCCGCTCGATGAAGCTCTGGGCGGAAGCGCCCTTGTCCACCACTTCCTCGAAGT
TCCAGGGGGTGATGGTTTCCTCGCTCTTTCTGGTCATCCAGGCGAATCTGCTGTTTCCCCTGGCCAGAGG
GCCCACGTAGTAGGGGATGCGGAAGGTCAGGATCTTCTCGATCTTTTCCCGGTTGTCCTTCAGGAATGGG
TAAAAATCTTCCTGCCGCCGCAGAATGGCGTGCAGCTCTCCCAGGTGGATCTGGTGGGGGATGCTGCCGT
TGTCGAAGGTCCGCTGCTTCCGCAGCAGGTCCTCTCTGTTCAGCTTCACGAGCAGTTCCTCGGTGCCGTC
CATCTTTTCCAGGATGGGCTTGATGAACTTGTAGAACTCTTCCTGGCTGGCTCCGCCGTCAATGTAGCCG
GCGTAGCCGTTCTTGCTCTGGTCGAAGAAAATCTCTTTGTACTTCTCAGGCAGCTGCTGCCGCACGAGAG
CTTTCAGCAGGGTCAGGTCCTGGTGGTGCTCGTCGTATCTCTTGATCATAGAGGCGCTCAGGGGGGCCTT
GGTGATCTCGGTGTTCACTCTCAGGATGTCGCTCAGCAGGATGGCGTCGGACAGGTTCTTGGCGGCCAGA
AACAGGTCGGCGTACTGGTCGCCGATCTGGGCCAGCAGGTTGTCCAGGTCGTCGTCGTAGGTGTCCTTGC
TCAGCTGCAGTTTGGCATCCTCGGCCAGGTCGAAGTTGCTCTTGAAGTTGGGGGTCAGGCCCAGGCTCAG
GGCAATCAGGTTTCCGAACAGGCCATTCTTCTTCTCGCCGGGCAGCTGGGCGATCAGATTTTCCAGCCGT
CTGCTCTTGCTCAGTCTGGCAGACAGGATGGCCTTGGCGTCCACGCCGCTGGCGTTGATGGGGTTTTCCT
CGAACAGCTGGTTGTAGGTCTGCACCAGCTGGATGAACAGCTTGTCCACGTCGCTGTTGTCGGGGTTCAG
GTCGCCCTCGATCAGGAAGTGGCCCCGGAACTTGATCATGTGGGCCAGGGCCAGATAGATCAGCCGCAGG
TCGGCCTTGTCGGTGCTGTCCACCAGTTTCTTTCTCAGGTGGTAGATGGTGGGGTACTTCTCGTGGTAGG
CCACCTCGTCCACGATGTTGCCGAAGATGGGGTGCCGCTCGTGCTTCTTATCCTCTTCCACCAGGAAGGA
CTCTTCCAGTCTGTGGAAGAAGCTGTCGTCCACCTTGGCCATCTCGTTGCTGAAGATCTCTTGCAGATAG
CAGATCCGGTTCTTCCGTCTGGTGTATCTTCTTCTGGCGGTTCTCTTCAGCCGGGTGGCCTCGGCTGTTT
CGCCGCTGTCGAACAGCAGGGCTCCGATCAGGTTCTTCTTGATGCTGTGCCGGTCGGTGTTGCCCAGCAC
CTTGAATTTCTTGCTGGGCACCTTGTACTCGTCGGTGATCACGGCCCAGCCCACAGAGTTGGTGCCGATG
TCCAGGCCGATGCTGTACTTCTTGTCCATGGTGGCAGCGCTCTAGAACCGGTCCTGTGTTCTGGCGGCAA
ACCCGTTGCGAAAAAGAACGTTCACGGCGACTACTGCACTTATATACGGTTCTCCCCCACCCTCGGGAAA
AAGGCGGAGCCAGTACACGACATCACTTTCCCAGTTTACCCCGCGCCACCTTCTCTAGGCACCGGATCAA
TTGCCGACCCCTCCCCCCAACTTCTCGGGGACTGTGGGCGATGTGCGCTCTGCCCACTGACGGGCACCGG
AGCCAATTCCCACTCCTTTCAAGACCTAGCTAGCGAATTCAAAAAAGCACCGACTCGGTGCCACTTTTTC
AAGTTGATAACGGACTAGCCTTATTTTAACTTGCTATTTCTAGCTCTAAAACTTTGGAAGTTTACCTCCA
AGCGGTGTTTCGTCCTTTCCACAAGATATATAAAGCCAAGAAATCGAAATACTTTCAAGTTACGGTAAGC
ATATGATAGTCCATTTTAAAACATAATTTTAAAACTGCAAACTACCCAAGAAATTATTACTTTCTACGTC
ACGTATTTTGTACTAATATCTTTGTGTTTACAGTCAAATTAATTCTAATTATCTCTCTAACAGCCTTGTA
TCGTATATGCAAATATGAAGGAATCATGGGAAATAGGCCCTCGGTACCTTAATTAACCAAACTGGATCTC
TGCTGTCCCTGTAATAAACCCGAAAATTTTGAATTTTTGTAATTTGTTTTTGTAATTCTTTAGTTTGTAT
GTCTGTTGCTATTATGTCTACTATTCTTTCCCCTGCACTGTACCCCCCAATCCCCCCTTTTCTTTTAAAA
TTGTGGATGAATACTGCCATTTGTCTGCAGAATTGGCGCACGCAGTGCCGATCCGTTCACTAATCGAATG
GATCTGTCTCTGTCTCTCTCTCCACCTTCTTCTTCTATTCCTTCGGGCCTGTCGGGTCCCCTCG
Features (pLannotate 1.2.2; 34 found; start..end, strand, type, name):
    393..626     -  misc_feature   RRE: The Rev response element (RRE) of HIV-1 allows for Rev-dependent mRNA export from the nucleus to the cytoplasm.
    772..1135    -  CDS            HIV-1 gag (fragment): gag protein from human immunodeficiency virus 1; gag
   1119..1244    -  misc_feature   HIV-1 Ψ: packaging signal of human immunodeficiency virus type 1
   1291..1471    -  LTR            5' LTR (truncated): truncated 5' long terminal repeat (LTR) from HIV-1
   1489..1688    -  promoter       CMV promoter: human cytomegalovirus (CMV) immediate early promoter
   1689..2068    -  enhancer       CMV enhancer: human cytomegalovirus immediate early enhancer
   2223..2275    +  misc_feature   bom (fragment): basis of mobility region from pBR322
   2334..2438    +  promoter       AmpR promoter: bla
   2439..3299    +  CDS            AmpR: β-lactamase; bla; confers resistance to ampicillin, carbenicillin, and related antibiotics
   3470..4058    +  rep_origin     ori: high-copy-number ColE1/pMB1/pBR322/pUC origin of replication
   4241..4333    +  CDS            lacI (fragment): lac repressor; lacI; The lac repressor binds to the lac operator to inhibit transcription in E. coli. This inhibition can be relieved by adding lactose or isopropyl-β-D-thiogalactopyranoside (IPTG).
   4346..4367    +  protein_bind   CAP binding site: CAP binding activates transcription in the presence of cAMP. E. coli catabolite activator protein
   4382..4412    +  promoter       lac promoter: promoter for the E. coli lac operon
   4416..4438    +  protein_bind   lac operator (fragment): The lac repressor binds to the lac operator to inhibit transcription in E. coli. This inhibition can be relieved by adding lactose or isopropyl-β-D-thiogalactopyranoside (IPTG). lac repressor encoded by lacI
   4509..4630    -  polyA_signal   SV40 poly(A) signal: SV40 polyadenylation signal
   4625..4750    -  CDS            ble (fragment): BLE_KLEPN - Experimental evidence at protein level: Swiss-Prot protein existence level 1. Binding protein with a strong affinity to the bleomycin family of antibiotics. Binds to CL990; an antimitotic-antibiotic compound. From Klebsiella pneumoniae.
   4760..5134    -  CDS            BleoR: antibiotic-binding protein; Sh ble from Streptoalloteichus hindustanus; confers resistance to bleomycin, phleomycin, and Zeocin™
   5153..5200    -  promoter       EM7 promoter: synthetic bacterial promoter&nbsp
   5248..5577    -  promoter       SV40 promoter: SV40 enhancer and early promoter
   5591..6019    -  rep_origin     f1 ori (sequence partly withheld): f1 bacteriophage origin of replication; arrow indicates direction of (+) strand synthesis
   6040..6061    -  promoter       SV40 promoter (fragment): SV40 enhancer and early promoter
   6065..6289    -  polyA_signal   bGH poly(A) signal: bovine growth hormone polyadenylation signal
   6321..6554    -  LTR            3' LTR (ΔU3): self-inactivating 3' long terminal repeat (LTR) from HIV-1
   6556..6575    -  misc_feature   cPPT/CTS (fragment): central polypurine tract and central termination sequence of HIV-1
   6626..7214    -  misc_feature   WPRE: woodchuck hepatitis virus posttranscriptional regulatory element
   7230..7827    -  CDS            PuroR (fragment): puromycin N-acetyltransferase; pac from Streptomyces; confers resistance to puromycin
   7965..10463   -  CDS            Cas9(C): C-terminal portion of Streptococcus pyogenes Cas9 (Zetsche et al., 2015)
  10350..12068   -  CDS            Cas9(N): N-terminal portion of Streptococcus pyogenes Cas9 (Zetsche et al., 2015)
  12093..12304   -  promoter       EF-1α core promoter: core promoter for human elongation factor EF-1α
  12330..12348   -  CDS            small t antigen (fragment): SV40 (simian virus 40) small t antigen
  12366..12441   -  misc_RNA       gRNA scaffold: guide RNA scaffold for the Streptococcus pyogenes CRISPR/Cas9 system
  12471..12711   -  promoter       U6 promoter: RNA polymerase III promoter for human U6 snRNA
  12762..12879   -  misc_feature   cPPT/CTS: central polypurine tract and central termination sequence of HIV-1
  12929..16      -  CDS            Rev (fragment) (across the origin): human immunodeficiency virus 1 (HIV-1) Rev protein; rev; enhances nuclear export of unspliced and incompletely spliced viral mRNAs
