[The description below was written by a language model from this plasmid's Addgene catalogue record and pLannotate feature annotations shown in this document.]
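Description:
pLentiCRISPR V2 sgYME1L1 sg1 is an all-in-one lentiviral CRISPR/Cas9 knockout plasmid built on the lentiCRISPR v2 puro backbone. It carries a single guide RNA directed against human YME1L1. The sequenced plasmid is about 13 kb. It is maintained in E. coli through a high-copy ColE1/pUC-type origin with ampicillin (β-lactamase) selection, and an f1 origin is also present. Outside the viral cassette, the backbone retains an SV40/EM7-driven bleomycin/Zeocin resistance unit with an SV40 poly(A) signal. The catalogue, however, lists puromycin as the mammalian selectable marker.

The transfer cassette lies between a truncated HIV-1 5' LTR, which is preceded by the CMV enhancer and promoter in the usual arrangement for driving genomic RNA transcription in packaging cells, and a self-inactivating ΔU3 3' LTR followed by a bGH poly(A) signal. It contains the Ψ packaging signal, a gag fragment, the RRE for Rev-dependent nuclear export, and a cPPT/CTS. Within this cassette, a human U6 (RNA polymerase III) promoter expresses the YME1L1 spacer fused to the Streptococcus pyogenes gRNA scaffold. An EF-1α core promoter drives S. pyogenes Cas9, which the annotation tool reports as overlapping N- and C-terminal portions that together appear to span one continuous coding region. Downstream on the same strand are a puromycin N-acetyltransferase gene and a WPRE that enhances transcript expression. The feature table does not annotate the linker between Cas9 and PuroR.

A single integrating virus therefore delivers the nuclease, the guide and drug selection together, allowing puromycin enrichment of transduced cells. The stated purpose is knockout of human YME1L1. The associated publication concerns genes essential for oxidative phosphorylation.
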