Addgene plasmid #244867: pLentiCRISPR V2 sgYME1L1 sg1
Purpose: Knockout of human YME1L1
Depositing lab: Alexis Jourdain. Depositing organization: Universite de Lausanne (UNIL). Publication: An updated inventory of genes essential for oxidative phosphorylation identifies a mitochondrial origin in familial Meniere's disease. Harhai M, Foged MM, Zarges C, Landoni JC, Chollet S, Simonelli M, Recazens E, Lisci M, Laban N, Manley S, Riemer J, Lopez-Escamez JA, Lysakowski A, Jourdain AA. Cell Rep. 2025 Jul 25;44(8):116069. doi: 10.1016/j.celrep.2025.116069. PubMed 40714634.
Backbone
  Vector backbone: lentiCRISPR v2 puro
  Backbone manufacturer: Feng Zhang (Addgene #52961)
  Vector type: Lentiviral, CRISPR
  Selectable markers: Puromycin
Growth in bacteria
  Bacterial resistance: Ampicillin, 100 μg/mL
  Growth temperature: 37°C
  Growth strain: NEB Stable
  Copy number: High Copy
Gene/Insert
  Gene/Insert name: YME1L1 sgRNA
  gRNA/shRNA sequence: CTTGGAGGTAAACTTCCAAA
  Species: H. sapiens (human)
  Entrez Gene: YME1L1 (a.k.a. FTSH, MEG4, OPA11, PAMP, YME1L)
  Promoter: U6
  Cloning method: Restriction Enzyme; 5′ cloning site Unknown (unknown if destroyed)
Resource information
  A portion of this plasmid was derived from a plasmid made by: Integrated DNA Technologies
Terms and licenses: Academic/Nonprofit Terms; Industry Terms: Not Available to Industry
How to cite: pLentiCRISPR V2 sgYME1L1 sg1 was a gift from Alexis Jourdain (Addgene plasmid # 244867 ; http://n2t.net/addgene:244867 ; RRID:Addgene_244867)
